Addgene plasmid #12730: DCT.VV.Orf42
Purpose: This plasmid was designed for screening purposes and may contain discrepancies relative to the current canonical GenBank version of the gene.
Depositing lab: Jack Bennink & Jon Yewdell. Depositing organization: National Institute of Allergy and Infectious Diseases (NIAID). Publication: Identification of poxvirus CD8+ T cell determinants to enable rational design and characterization of smallpox vaccines. Tscharke DC, Karupiah G, Zhou J, Palmore T, Irvine KR, Haeryfar SM, Williams S, Sidney J, Sette A, Bennink JR, Yewdell JW. J Exp Med. 2005 January 3; 201(1): 95–104. 10.1084/jem.20041912 PubMed 15623576.
Backbone
  Vector backbone: pcDNA 3.1D V5-His-TOPO
  Backbone manufacturer: Invitrogen
  Backbone size w/o insert (bp): 5514
  Vector type: Mammalian Expression
  Selectable markers: Neomycin (select with G418)
Growth in bacteria
  Bacterial resistance: Ampicillin, 100 μg/mL
  Growth temperature: 37°C
  Growth strain: DH5alpha
  Copy number: High Copy
Gene/Insert
  Gene/Insert name: VV.Orf42 (alt names: VV_WR_106; capping enzyme, large subunit)
  Species: Vaccinia Virus
  Insert size (bp): 2535
  GenBank ID: 9791031
  Cloning method: Restriction Enzyme; 5′ cloning site BamHI (not destroyed); 3′ cloning site BamHI (not destroyed)
  Sequencing primers: 5′ Universal T7
Terms and licenses: Academic/Nonprofit Terms; Industry Terms: Not Available to Industry
Depositor comments: Please see the Vaccinia kit page ( https://www.addgene.org/vvorf/ ) for more information. The kit page contains the supplemental VVOrfData spreadsheet, which includes important information about this plasmid. The plasmid and insert names provided here relate only to this library. The name of the ORF (if present) in VACV strain Copenhagen and the name of the ORF (if annotated) in VACV strain WR sequence can be found in VVOrfData spreadsheet. Please note that the amino acid sequence given for each ORF in the spreadsheet may contain some errors. Additionally, changes from the expected sequence may be present in these plasmids. Please see Addgene's quality control sequence and sequencing notes in the VVOrfData spreadsheet before ordering this plasmid.
How to cite: DCT.VV.Orf42 was a gift from Jack Bennink & Jon Yewdell (Addgene plasmid # 12730 ; http://n2t.net/addgene:12730 ; RRID:Addgene_12730)
