[The description below was written by a language model from this plasmid's Addgene catalogue record.]
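Description:
DCT.VV.Orf42 is a mammalian expression plasmid built on the commercial pcDNA 3.1D V5-His-TOPO backbone (about 5.5 kb without insert) and carrying a vaccinia virus open reading frame of roughly 2.5 kb. The insert, designated VV.Orf42 within its library and also annotated as VV_WR_106, encodes the large subunit of the viral mRNA capping enzyme. It is recorded as flanked by BamHI sites at both ends, both of which remain intact, so the ORF can be released as a single fragment. The plasmid is maintained at high copy number in E. coli under ampicillin selection, and a neomycin resistance marker allows G418 selection of transfected mammalian cells. The record does not list the promoter or tags. Backbones of this family generally drive expression from a CMV promoter, carry an upstream T7 priming site (consistent with the listed T7 sequencing primer), and offer optional C-terminal V5 and His tags. Whether the ORF here is in frame with those tags is not stated.

The construct is one member of a library of individually cloned vaccinia virus ORFs made for screening, associated with work identifying poxvirus CD8+ T cell determinants to inform smallpox vaccine design and characterization. In that setting, expressing single viral ORFs in mammalian cells lets them be tested as sources of T cell antigens. The depositors caution that the clone was designed for screening and may differ from the canonical GenBank sequence. The library-specific names also do not correspond directly to the Copenhagen or WR strain ORF nomenclature, which is given in a supplementary spreadsheet that accompanies the kit, along with sequencing notes.
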