>Addgene plasmid #12730 | DCT.VV.Orf42 | addgene partial sequence | sequence record 19125 | T7 5'-TAATACGACTCACTATAGGG-3'
TTGGTACCGAGCTCGGATCCAGTACCCTTCACCGAATTCCAGCTGACCACCATGGATGCCAACGTAGTAT
CATCTTCTACTATTGCGACGTATATAGACGCTTTAGCGAAGAATGCTTCGGAATTAGAACAGAGGTCTAC
CGCATACGAAATAAATAATGAATTGGAACTAGTATTTATTAAGCCGCCATTGATTACTTTGACAAATGTA
GTGAATATCTCTACGATTCAGGAATCGTTTATTCGATTTACCGTTACTAATAAGGAAGGTGTTAAAATTA
GAACTAAGATTCCATTATCTAAGGTACATGGTCTAGATGTAAAAAATGTACAGTTAGTAGATGCTATAGA
TAACATAGTTTGGGAAAAGAAATCATTAGTGACGGAAAATCGTCTTCACAAAGAATGCTTGTTGAGACTA
TCGACAGAGGAACGTCATATATTTTTGGATTACAAGAAATATGGATCCTCTATCCGACTAGAATTAGTCA
ATCTTATTCAAGCAAAAACAAAAAACTTTACGATAGACTTTAAGCTAAAATATTTTCTAGGATCCGGTGC
CCAGTCTAAAAGTTCTTTATTACACGCTATTAATCATCCAAAGTCAAGGCCTAATACATCTCTGGAAATA
GAATTTACACCTAGAGACAATGAAACAGTTCCATATGATGAACTAATAAAGGAATTGACGACTCTCTCGC
GCANTATATTTATGGCTTCTCCAGAGAATGTAATTCTTTCTCCGCCTATTAACGCGCTATAAAAAACTTT
ATGTTGCTA
